>Addgene plasmid #74018 | FUG+p97W (C2) | addgene full sequence | sequence record 201618 | Addgene NGS Result
GTCGACGGATCGGGAGATCTCCCGATCCCCTATGGTGCACTCTCAGTACAATCTGCTCTGATGCCGCATA
GTTAAGCCAGTATCTGCTCCCTGCTTGTGTGTTGGAGGTCGCTGAGTAGTGCGCGAGCAAAATTTAAGCT
ACAACAAGGCAAGGCTTGACCGACAATTGCATGAAGAATCTGCTTAGGGTTAGGCGTTTTGCGCTGCTTC
GCGATGTACGGGCCAGATATACGCGTTGACATTGATTATTGACTAGTTATTAATAGTAATCAATTACGGG
GTCATTAGTTCATAGCCCATATATGGAGTTCCGCGTTACATAACTTACGGTAAATGGCCCGCCTGGCTGA
CCGCCCAACGACCCCCGCCCATTGACGTCAATAATGACGTATGTTCCCATAGTAACGCCAATAGGGACTT
TCCATTGACGTCAATGGGTGGAGTATTTACGGTAAACTGCCCACTTGGCAGTACATCAAGTGTATCATAT
GCCAAGTACGCCCCCTATTGACGTCAATGACGGTAAATGGCCCGCCTGGCATTATGCCCAGTACATGACC
TTATGGGACTTTCCTACTTGGCAGTACATCTACGTATTAGTCATCGCTATTACCATGGTGATGCGGTTTT
GGCAGTACATCAATGGGCGTGGATAGCGGTTTGACTCACGGGGATTTCCAAGTCTCCACCCCATTGACGT
CAATGGGAGTTTGTTTTGGCACCAAAATCAACGGGACTTTCCAAAATGTCGTAACAACTCCGCCCCATTG
ACGCAAATGGGCGGTAGGCGTGTACGGTGGGAGGTCTATATAAGCAGCGCGTTTTGCCTGTACTGGGTCT
CTCTGGTTAGACCAGATCTGAGCCTGGGAGCTCTCTGGCTAACTAGGGAACCCACTGCTTAAGCCTCAAT
AAAGCTTGCCTTGAGTGCTTCAAGTAGTGTGTGCCCGTCTGTTGTGTGACTCTGGTAACTAGAGATCCCT
CAGACCCTTTTAGTCAGTGTGGAAAATCTCTAGCAGTGGCGCCCGAACAGGGACTTGAAAGCGAAAGGGA
AACCAGAGGAGCTCTCTCGACGCAGGACTCGGCTTGCTGAAGCGCGCACGGCAAGAGGCGAGGGGCGGCG
ACTGGTGAGTACGCCAAAAATTTTGACTAGCGGAGGCTAGAAGGAGAGAGATGGGTGCGAGAGCGTCAGT
ATTAAGCGGGGGAGAATTAGATCGCGATGGGAAAAAATTCGGTTAAGGCCAGGGGGAAAGAAAAAATATA
AATTAAAACATATAGTATGGGCAAGCAGGGAGCTAGAACGATTCGCAGTTAATCCTGGCCTGTTAGAAAC
ATCAGAAGGCTGTAGACAAATACTGGGACAGCTACAACCATCCCTTCAGACAGGATCAGAAGAACTTAGA
TCATTATATAATACAGTAGCAACCCTCTATTGTGTGCATCAAAGGATAGAGATAAAAGACACCAAGGAAG
CTTTAGACAAGATAGAGGAAGAGCAAAACAAAAGTAAGACCACCGCACAGCAAGCGGCCGCTGATCTTCA
GACCTGGAGGAGGAGATATGAGGGACAATTGGAGAAGTGAATTATATAAATATAAAGTAGTAAAAATTGA
ACCATTAGGAGTAGCACCCACCAAGGCAAAGAGAAGAGTGGTGCAGAGAGAAAAAAGAGCAGTGGGAATA
GGAGCTTTGTTCCTTGGGTTCTTGGGAGCAGCAGGAAGCACTATGGGCGCAGCGTCAATGACGCTGACGG
TACAGGCCAGACAATTATTGTCTGGTATAGTGCAGCAGCAGAACAATTTGCTGAGGGCTATTGAGGCGCA
ACAGCATCTGTTGCAACTCACAGTCTGGGGCATCAAGCAGCTCCAGGCAAGAATCCTGGCTGTGGAAAGA
TACCTAAAGGATCAACAGCTCCTGGGGATTTGGGGTTGCTCTGGAAAACTCATTTGCACCACTGCTGTGC
CTTGGAATGCTAGTTGGAGTAATAAATCTCTGGAACAGATTTGGAATCACACGACCTGGATGGAGTGGGA
CAGAGAAATTAACAATTACACAAGCTTAATACACTCCTTAATTGAAGAATCGCAAAACCAGCAAGAAAAG
AATGAACAAGAATTATTGGAATTAGATAAATGGGCAAGTTTGTGGAATTGGTTTAACATAACAAATTGGC
TGTGGTATATAAAATTATTCATAATGATAGTAGGAGGCTTGGTAGGTTTAAGAATAGTTTTTGCTGTACT
TTCTATAGTGAATAGAGTTAGGCAGGGATATTCACCATTATCGTTTCAGACCCACCTCCCAACCCCGAGG
GGACCCGACAGGCCCGAAGGAATAGAAGAAGAAGGTGGAGAGAGAGACAGAGACAGATCCATTCGATTAG
TGAACGGATCGGCACTGCGTGCGCCAATTCTGCAGACAAATGGCAGTATTCATCCACAATTTTAAAAGAA
AAGGGGGGATTGGGGGGTACAGTGCAGGGGAAAGAATAGTAGACATAATAGCAACAGACATACAAACTAA
AGAATTACAAAAACAAATTACAAAAATTCAAAATTTTCGGGTTTATTACAGGGACAGCAGAGATCCAGTT
TGGTTAATTAACCCGTGTCGGCTCCAGATCTGGCCTCCGCGCCGGGTTTTGGCGCCTCCCGCGGGCGCCC
CCCTCCTCACGGCGAGCGCTGCCACGTCAGACGAAGGGCGCAGCGAGCGTCCTGATCCTTCCGCCCGGAC
GCTCAGGACAGCGGCCCGCTGCTCATAAGACTCGGCCTTAGAACCCCAGTATCAGCAGAAGGACATTTTA
GGACGGGACTTGGGTGACTCTAGGGCACTGGTTTTCTTTCCAGAGAGCGGAACAGGCGAGGAAAAGTAGT
CCCTTCTCGGCGATTCTGCGGAGGGATCTCCGTGGGGCGGTGAACGCCGATGATTATATAAGGACGCGCC
GGGTGTGGCACAGCTAGTTCCGTCGCAGCCGGGATTTGGGTCGCGGTTCTTGTTTGTGGATCGCTGTGAT
CGTCACTTGGTGAGTAGCGGGCTGCTGGGCTGGCCGGGGCTTTCGTGGCCGCCGGGCCGCTCGGTGGGAC
GGAAGCGTGTGGAGAGACCGCCAAGGGCTGTAGTCTGGGTCCGCGAGCAAGGTTGCCCTGAACTGGGGGT
TGGGGGGAGCGCAGCAAAATGGCGGCTGTTCCCGAGTCTTGAATGGAAGACGCTTGTGAGGCGGGCTGTG
AGGTCGTTGAAACAAGGTGGGGGGCATGGTGGGCGGCAAGAACCCAAGGTCTTGAGGCCTTCGCTAATGC
GGGAAAGCTCTTATTCGGGTGAGATGGGCTGGGGCACCATCTGGGGACCCTGACGTGAAGTTTGTCACTG
ACTGGAGAACTCGGTTTGTCGTCTGTTGCGGGGGCGGCAGTTATGGCGGTGCCGTTGGGCAGTGCACCCG
TACCTTTGGGAGCGCGCGCCCTCGTCGTGTCGTGACGTCACCCGTTCTGTTGGCTTATAATGCAGGGTGG
GGCCACCTGCCGGTAGGTGTGCGGTAGGCTTTTCTCCGTCGCAGGACGCAGGGTTCGGGCCTAGGGTAGG
CTCTCCTGAATCGACAGGCGCCGGACCTCTGGTGAGGGGAGGGATAAGTGAGGCGTCAGTTTCTTTGGTC
GGTTTTATGTACCTATCTTCTTAAGTAGCTGAAGCTCCGGTTTTGAACTATGCGCTCGGGGTTGGCGAGT
GTGTTTTGTGAAGTTTTTTAGGCACCTTTTGAAATGTAATCATTTGGGTCAATATGTAATTTTCAGTGTT
AGACTAGTAAATTGTCCGCTAAATTCTGGCCGTTTTTGGCTTTTTTGTTAGACGAAGCTTGGGCTGCAGG
TCGACTCTAGAGGATCCACCGGTCCACCATGGTGAGCAAGGGCGAGGAGCTGTTCACCGGGGTGGTGCCC
ATCCTGGTCGAGCTGGACGGCGACGTAAACGGCCACAAGTTCAGCGTGTCCGGCGAGGGCGAGGGCGATG
CCACCTACGGCAAGCTGACCCTGAAGTTCATCTGCACCACCGGCAAGCTGCCCGTGCCCTGGCCCACCCT
CGTGACCACCCTGACCTACGGCGTGCAGTGCTTCAGCCGCTACCCCGACCACATGAAGCAGCACGACTTC
TTCAAGTCCGCCATGCCCGAAGGCTACGTCCAGGAGCGCACCATCTTCTTCAAGGACGACGGCAACTACA
AGACCCGCGCCGAGGTGAAGTTCGAGGGCGACACCCTGGTGAACCGCATCGAGCTGAAGGGCATCGACTT
CAAGGAGGACGGCAACATCCTGGGGCACAAGCTGGAGTACAACTACAACAGCCACAACGTCTATATCATG
GCCGACAAGCAGAAGAACGGCATCAAGGCGAACTTCAAGATCCGCCACAACATCGAGGACGGCGGCGTGC
AGCTCGCCGACCACTACCAGCAGAACACCCCCATCGGCGACGGCCCCGTGCTGCTGCCCGACAACCACTA
CCTGAGCACCCAGTCCGCCCTGAGCAAAGACCCCAACGAGAAGCGCGATCACATGGTCCTGCTGGAGTTC
GTGACCGCCGCCGGGATCACTCTCGGCATGGACGAGCTGTACAAGTCCGGACTCAGATCTCGAGCTCAAG
CTTCGAATTCTATGCCGGTCCGGAAGCAAGATACCCAGAGAGCATTGCATCTGTTGGAAGAATATCGGTC
GAAACTAAGCCAAACCGAAGACAGACAGCTCAGGAGTTCCATAGAGCGGGTTATTAGCATATTTCAGAGC
AACCTCTTTCAGGCTTTAATAGACATTCAAGAATTTTATGAAGTGACCTTACTTGATAATCCAAAATGTG
TGGATCATTCAAAGCAGTGTGAACCGGTCCAACCCGGGAATCCTTGGGAGAGTGGCAGCCTTTCAAGTGC
TGCTGTGACTTCAGAGAGCCTGCCCGGCGGCCTTAGCCCTCCAGTAGAGAAATACCGGTATCAGGACGAA
GAGGTGCTGCCTTCAGAGCGGATTTCCCCGCAAGTCCCAAATGAGGTGCTGGGTCCGGAGCTGGTTCACG
TCTCGGAGAAGAGCCTGTCAGAGATTGAGAATGTCCACGGGTTTGTCTCTCACTCTCATATCTCACCCAT
AAAGGCAAATCCTCCTCCTGTGCTGGTCAACACAGACAGCTTGGAGACACCAACTTATGTTAATGGTACT
GATGCAGATTATGAATATGAGGAAATCACACTTGAAAGGGGAAATTCAGGCCTTGGTTTCAGCATTGCAG
GAGGTACAGACAACCCACACATTGGAGATGACTCAAGTATTTTCATCACCAAAATTATCACGGGAGGAGC
AGCTGCCCAGGATGGAAGATTGCGGGTAAATGACTGTATACTGAGAGTAAATGAAGCAGATGTTCGTGAT
GTAACCCACAGCAAAGCAGTTGAAGCATTGAAAGAAGCTGGATCGATAGTGCGATTATATGTGAAAAGGC
GGAAGCCAGCCTCAGAAAAAATCATGGAAATAAAACTTATTAAAGGCCCTAAAGGTCTTGGGTTCAGCAT
TGCTGGAGGTGTTGGAAACCAGCACATTCCTGGGGATAACAGCATCTATGTAACCAAAATAATTGAAGGA
GGTGCAGCACACAAGGACGGCAAACTTCAGATTGGAGACAAGCTTCTAGCAGTGAACAGTGTCTGTTTAG
AAGAAGTTACTCATGAAGAAGCAGTGACTGCCTTAAAGAATACATCTGATTTTGTTTATTTGAAAGTGGC
AAAACCAACAAGTATGTATATAAATGATGGCTATGCACCACCCGACATCACTAATTCTTCTTCTCAGTCT
GTTGACAACCATGTTAGCCCGTCTTCATACTTGGGCCAGACTCCAGCGTCACCAGCCAGATACTCACCCA
TTTCTAAAGCAGTGCTTGGAGATGATGAGATCACTAGGGAACCTAGAAAAGTTGTTCTTCATCGTGGCTC
AACGGGACTTGGTTTCAACATTGTGGGAGGCGAAGATGGAGAAGGGATTTTTATCTCTTTCATCCTTGCT
GGGGGACCTGCTGACCTAAGCGGAGAGCTCAGAAAAGGAGATCGCATTATATCGGTAAACAGTGTTGACC
TCAGAGCTGCAAGTCATGAACAAGCAGCTGCCGCATTAAAAAACGCAGGCCAAGCTGTCACTATTGTCGC
ACAGTATCGGCCTGAAGAGTACAGTCGTTTTGAAGCTAAAATTCACGACTTGCGGGAGCAGATGATGAAC
AGCAGTGTCAGCTCAGGGTCAGGGTCTCTCCGAACCAGCCAAAAGCGGTCCCTCTATGTCAGAGCCCTTT
TTGATTACGACAAGACTAAAGACAGTGGCCTTCCCAGTCAAGGGTTGAACTTCAAATTCGGAGATATTCT
CCATGTTATCAATGCTTCTGATGACGAGTGGTGGCAGGCCAGACAGGTGACCCCAGATGGTGAGAGTGAC
GAAGTTGGAGTAATTCCTAGTAAACGCAGAGTTGAGAAGAAAGAACGAGCCCGATTAAAAACAGTCAAAT
TCAATTCTAAAACAAGAGGAGATAAAGGGTCATTCAATGACAAGCGTAAAAAGAACCTCTTTTCCCGAAA
ATTTCCCTTCTACAAGAACAAGGACCAGAGTGAGCAGGAAACAAGTGATGCTGACCAGCACGTAACTTCT
AATGCCAGCGATAGCGAAAGTAGTTACCGTGGTCAAGAAGAATATGTTTTATCGTATGAGCCGGTGAATC
AGCAAGAAGTTAATTATACCCGACCAGTCATCATATTAGGACCTATGAAAGACAGAGTAAATGATGACTT
AATCTCAGAATTTCCTGACAAATTTGGATCCTGTGTCCCTCATACAACTAGACCAAAGCGTGACTATGAG
GTGGATGGACGAGATTACCATTTTGTGACTTCAAGAGAACAGATGGAGAAAGATATCCAGGAGCATAAAT
TCATTGAAGCTGGCCAGTATAACAACCATCTATACGGAACGAGTGTCCAATCTGTGCGAGCAGTAGCAGA
GAAGGGCAAGCATTGTATCCTTGATGTGTCTGGAAATGCCATCAAGAGGTTGCAGATTGCACAGCTCTAT
CCAATATCTATTTTTATTAAACCCAAATCCATGGAAAATATCATGGAAATGAATAAACGCCTAACAGACG
AACAGGCCAGAAAAACGTTTGAGAGAGCAGTGAGACTGGAGCAGGAGTTCACTGAGCATTTCACAGCTAT
TGTCCAGGGAGACACGCTGGAGGACATTTACAATCAAGTGAAGCAGATCATAGAAGAGCAGTCTGGTCCT
TACATCTGGGTCCCAGCAAAAGAAAAATTATGAGAATTCGATATCAAGCTTATCGATAATCAACCTCTGG
ATTACAAAATTTGTGAAAGATTGACTGGTATTCTTAACTATGTTGCTCCTTTTACGCTATGTGGATACGC
TGCTTTAATGCCTTTGTATCATGCTATTGCTTCCCGTATGGCTTTCATTTTCTCCTCCTTGTATAAATCC
TGGTTGCTGTCTCTTTATGAGGAGTTGTGGCCCGTTGTCAGGCAACGTGGCGTGGTGTGCACTGTGTTTG
CTGACGCAACCCCCACTGGTTGGGGCATTGCCACCACCTGTCAGCTCCTTTCCGGGACTTTCGCTTTCCC
CCTCCCTATTGCCACGGCGGAACTCATCGCCGCCTGCCTTGCCCGCTGCTGGACAGGGGCTCGGCTGTTG
GGCACTGACAATTCCGTGGTGTTGTCGGGGAAATCATCGTCCTTTCCTTGGCTGCTCGCCTGTGTTGCCA
CCTGGATTCTGCGCGGGACGTCCTTCTGCTACGTCCCTTCGGCCCTCAATCCAGCGGACCTTCCTTCCCG
CGGCCTGCTGCCGGCTCTGCGGCCTCTTCCGCGTCTTCGCCTTCGCCCTCAGACGAGTCGGATCTCCCTT
TGGGCCGCCTCCCCGCATCGATACCGTCGACCTCGAGACCTAGAAAAACATGGAGCAATCACAAGTAGCA
ATACAGCAGCTACCAATGCTGATTGTGCCTGGCTAGAAGCACAAGAGGAGGAGGAGGTGGGTTTTCCAGT
CACACCTCAGGTACCTTTAAGACCAATGACTTACAAGGCAGCTGTAGATCTTAGCCACTTTTTAAAAGAA
AAGGGGGGACTGGAAGGGCTAATTCACTCCCAACGAAGACAAGATATCCTTGATCTGTGGATCTACCACA
CACAAGGCTACTTCCCTGATTGGCAGAACTACACACCAGGGCCAGGGATCAGATATCCACTGACCTTTGG
ATGGTGCTACAAGCTAGTACCAGTTGAGCAAGAGAAGGTAGAAGAAGCCAATGAAGGAGAGAACACCCGC
TTGTTACACCCTGTGAGCCTGCATGGGATGGATGACCCGGAGAGAGAAGTATTAGAGTGGAGGTTTGACA
GCCGCCTAGCATTTCATCACATGGCCCGAGAGCTGCATCCGGACTGTACTGGGTCTCTCTGGTTAGACCA
GATCTGAGCCTGGGAGCTCTCTGGCTAACTAGGGAACCCACTGCTTAAGCCTCAATAAAGCTTGCCTTGA
GTGCTTCAAGTAGTGTGTGCCCGTCTGTTGTGTGACTCTGGTAACTAGAGATCCCTCAGACCCTTTTAGT
CAGTGTGGAAAATCTCTAGCAGGGCCCGTTTAAACCCGCTGATCAGCCTCGACTGTGCCTTCTAGTTGCC
AGCCATCTGTTGTTTGCCCCTCCCCCGTGCCTTCCTTGACCCTGGAAGGTGCCACTCCCACTGTCCTTTC
CTAATAAAATGAGGAAATTGCATCGCATTGTCTGAGTAGGTGTCATTCTATTCTGGGGGGTGGGGTGGGG
CAGGACAGCAAGGGGGAGGATTGGGAAGACAATAGCAGGCATGCTGGGGATGCGGTGGGCTCTATGGCTT
CTGAGGCGGAAAGAACCAGCTGGGGCTCTAGGGGGTATCCCC
[124 nt withheld, positions 8933-9056]
C
[91 nt withheld, positions 9058-9148]
A
[49 nt withheld, positions 9150-9198]
CCTTTGACGTTGGAGTCCACGTTCTTT
[37 nt withheld, positions 9226-9262]
ACCCTATCTCGGTCTATTCTTTTGATTTATAAGGGATTTTGCCGATTTCGGCCTATTGGTTAAAAAATGA
GCTGATTTAACAAAAATTTAACGCGAATTAATTCTGTGGAATGTGTGTCAGTTAGGGTGTGGAAAGTCCC
CAGGCTCCCCAGCAGGCAGAAGTATGCAAAGCATGCATCTCAATTAGTCAGCAACCAGGTGTGGAAAGTC
CCCAGGCTCCCCAGCAGGCAGAAGTATGCAAAGCATGCATCTCAATTAGTCAGCAACCATAGTCCCGCCC
CTAACTCCGCCCATCCCGCCCCTAACTCCGCCCAGTTCCGCCCATTCTCCGCCCCATGGCTGACTAATTT
TTTTTATTTATGCAGAGGCCGAGGCCGCCTCTGCCTCTGAGCTATTCCAGAAGTAGTGAGGAGGCTTTTT
TGGAGGCCTAGGCTTTTGCAAAAAGCTCCCGGGAGCTTGTATATCCATTTTCGGATCTGATCAGCACGTG
TTGACAATTAATCATCGGCATAGTATATCGGCATAGTATAATACGACAAGGTGAGGAACTAAACCATGGC
CAAGTTGACCAGTGCCGTTCCGGTGCTCACCGCGCGCGACGTCGCCGGAGCGGTCGAGTTCTGGACCGAC
CGGCTCGGGTTCTCCCGGGACTTCGTGGAGGACGACTTCGCCGGTGTGGTCCGGGACGACGTGACCCTGT
TCATCAGCGCGGTCCAGGACCAGGTGGTGCCGGACAACACCCTGGCCTGGGTGTGGGTGCGCGGCCTGGA
CGAGCTGTACGCCGAGTGGTCGGAGGTCGTGTCCACGAACTTCCGGGACGCCTCCGGGCCGGCCATGACC
GAGATCGGCGAGCAGCCGTGGGGGCGGGAGTTCGCCCTGCGCGACCCGGCCGGCAACTGCGTGCACTTCG
TGGCCGAGGAGCAGGACTGACACGTGCTACGAGATTTCGATTCCACCGCCGCCTTCTATGAAAGGTTGGG
CTTCGGAATCGTTTTCCGGGACGCCGGCTGGATGATCCTCCAGCGCGGGGATCTCATGCTGGAGTTCTTC
GCCCACCCCAACTTGTTTATTGCAGCTTATAATGGTTACAAATAAAGCAATAGCATCACAAATTTCACAA
ATAAAGCATTTTTTTCACTGCATTCTAGTTGTGGTTTGTCCAAACTCATCAATGTATCTTATCATGTCTG
TATACCGTCGACCTCTAGCTAGAGCTTGGCGTAATCATGGTCATAGCTGTTTCCTGTGTGAAATTGTTAT
CCGCTCACAATTCCACACAACATACGAGCCGGAAGCATAAAGTGTAAAGCCTGGGGTGCCTAATGAGTGA
GCTAACTCACATTAATTGCGTTGCGCTCACTGCCCGCTTTCCAGTCGGGAAACCTGTCGTGCCAGCTGCA
TTAATGAATCGGCCAACGCGCGGGGAGAGGCGGTTTGCGTATTGGGCGCTCTTCCGCTTCCTCGCTCACT
GACTCGCTGCGCTCGGTCGTTCGGCTGCGGCGAGCGGTATCAGCTCACTCAAAGGCGGTAATACGGTTAT
CCACAGAATCAGGGGATAACGCAGGAAAGAACATGTGAGCAAAAGGCCAGCAAAAGGCCAGGAACCGTAA
AAAGGCCGCGTTGCTGGCGTTTTTCCATAGGCTCCGCCCCCCTGACGAGCATCACAAAAATCGACGCTCA
AGTCAGAGGTGGCGAAACCCGACAGGACTATAAAGATACCAGGCGTTTCCCCCTGGAAGCTCCCTCGTGC
GCTCTCCTGTTCCGACCCTGCCGCTTACCGGATACCTGTCCGCCTTTCTCCCTTCGGGAAGCGTGGCGCT
TTCTCATAGCTCACGCTGTAGGTATCTCAGTTCGGTGTAGGTCGTTCGCTCCAAGCTGGGCTGTGTGCAC
GAACCCCCCGTTCAGCCCGACCGCTGCGCCTTATCCGGTAACTATCGTCTTGAGTCCAACCCGGTAAGAC
ACGACTTATCGCCACTGGCAGCAGCCACTGGTAACAGGATTAGCAGAGCGAGGTATGTAGGCGGTGCTAC
AGAGTTCTTGAAGTGGTGGCCTAACTACGGCTACACTAGAAGAACAGTATTTGGTATCTGCGCTCTGCTG
AAGCCAGTTACCTTCGGAAAAAGAGTTGGTAGCTCTTGATCCGGCAAACAAACCACCGCTGGTAGCGGTG
GTTTTTTTGTTTGCAAGCAGCAGATTACGCGCAGAAAAAAAGGATCTCAAGAAGATCCTTTGATCTTTTC
TACGGGGTCTGACGCTCAGTGGAACGAAAACTCACGTTAAGGGATTTTGGTCATGAGATTATCAAAAAGG
ATCTTCACCTAGATCCTTTTAAATTAAAAATGAAGTTTTAAATCAATCTAAAGTATATATGAGTAAACTT
GGTCTGACAGTTACCAATGCTTAATCAGTGAGGCACCTATCTCAGCGATCTGTCTATTTCGTTCATCCAT
AGTTGCCTGACTCCCCGTCGTGTAGATAACTACGATACGGGAGGGCTTACCATCTGGCCCCAGTGCTGCA
ATGATACCGCGAGACCCACGCTCACCGGCTCCAGATTTATCAGCAATAAACCAGCCAGCCGGAAGGGCCG
AGCGCAGAAGTGGTCCTGCAACTTTATCCGCCTCCATCCAGTCTATTAATTGTTGCCGGGAAGCTAGAGT
AAGTAGTTCGCCAGTTAATAGTTTGCGCAACGTTGTTGCCATTGCTACAGGCATCGTGGTGTCACGCTCG
TCGTTTGGTATGGCTTCATTCAGCTCCGGTTCCCAACGATCAAGGCGAGTTACATGATCCCCCATGTTGT
GCAAAAAAGCGGTTAGCTCCTTCGGTCCTCCGATCGTTGTCAGAAGTAAGTTGGCCGCAGTGTTATCACT
CATGGTTATGGCAGCACTGCATAATTCTCTTACTGTCATGCCATCCGTAAGATGCTTTTCTGTGACTGGT
GAGTACTCAACCAAGTCATTCTGAGAATAGTGTATGCGGCGACCGAGTTGCTCTTGCCCGGCGTCAATAC
GGGATAATACCGCGCCACATAGCAGAACTTTAAAAGTGCTCATCATTGGAAAACGTTCTTCGGGGCGAAA
ACTCTCAAGGATCTTACCGCTGTTGAGATCCAGTTCGATGTAACCCACTCGTGCACCCAACTGATCTTCA
GCATCTTTTACTTTCACCAGCGTTTCTGGGTGAGCAAAAACAGGAAGGCAAAATGCCGCAAAAAAGGGAA
TAAGGGCGACACGGAAATGTTGAATACTCATACTCTTCCTTTTTCAATATTATTGAAGCATTTATCAGGG
TTATTGTCTCATGAGCGGATACATATTTGAATGTATTTAGAAAAATAAACAAATAGGGGTTCCGCGCACA
TTTCCCCGAAAAGTGCCACCTGAC
Features (pLannotate 1.2.2; 33 found; start..end, strand, type, name):
     31..83      -  misc_feature   bom (fragment): basis of mobility region from pBR322
    238..617     +  enhancer       CMV enhancer: human cytomegalovirus immediate early enhancer
    618..817     +  promoter       CMV promoter: human cytomegalovirus (CMV) immediate early promoter
    835..1015    +  LTR            5' LTR (truncated): truncated 5' long terminal repeat (LTR) from HIV-1
   1062..1187    +  misc_feature   HIV-1 Ψ: packaging signal of human immunodeficiency virus type 1
   1171..1534    +  CDS            HIV-1 gag (fragment): gag protein from human immunodeficiency virus 1; gag
   1680..1913    +  misc_feature   RRE: The Rev response element (RRE) of HIV-1 allows for Rev-dependent mRNA export from the nucleus to the cytoplasm.
   2290..2390    +  CDS            Rev (fragment): human immunodeficiency virus 1 (HIV-1) Rev protein; rev; enhances nuclear export of unspliced and incompletely spliced viral mRNAs
   2440..2557    +  misc_feature   cPPT/CTS: central polypurine tract and central termination sequence of HIV-1
   2622..3833    +  promoter       UbC promoter: human ubiquitin C promoter
   3844..3867    -  misc_feature   MCS (fragment): pUC18/19 multiple cloning site
   3879..4596    +  CDS            EGFP (fragment): the original enhanced GFP (Yang et al., 1996) mammalian codon-optimized
   4596..4631    +  misc_feature   MCS (fragment): multiple cloning site
   4632..7310    +  CDS            Dlg1: DLG1_MOUSE - Also known as Dlgh1. Experimental evidence at protein level: Swiss-Prot protein existence level 1. Essential multidomain scaffolding protein required for normal development. Recruits channels, receptors and signaling molecules to discrete plasma membrane domains in polarized cells. Regulates the excitability of cardiac myocytes by modulating the functional expression of Kv4 channels (By similarity). Functional regulator of Kv1.5 channel (By similarity). May play a role in adherens junction assembly, signal transduction, cell proliferation, synaptogenesis and lymphocyte activation.
   7314..7338    +  misc_feature   MCS (fragment): pBluescript multiple cloning site
   7338..7926    +  misc_feature   WPRE: woodchuck hepatitis virus posttranscriptional regulatory element
   7863..8444    +  CDS            nef (fragment): NEF_HV1H2 - Experimental evidence at protein level: Swiss-Prot protein existence level 1. Extracellular Nef protein targets CD4(+) T-lymphocytes for apoptosis by interacting with CXCR4 surface receptors. From Human immunodeficiency virus type 1 group M subtype B (isolate HXB2) (HIV-1).
   8451..8631    +  LTR            5' LTR (truncated): truncated 5' long terminal repeat (LTR) from HIV-1
   8663..8887    +  polyA_signal   bGH poly(A) signal: bovine growth hormone polyadenylation signal
   8891..8912    +  promoter       SV40 promoter (fragment): SV40 enhancer and early promoter
   8933..9361    +  rep_origin     f1 ori (sequence partly withheld): f1 bacteriophage origin of replication; arrow indicates direction of (+) strand synthesis
   9375..9704    +  promoter       SV40 promoter: SV40 enhancer and early promoter
   9752..9799    +  promoter       EM7 promoter: synthetic bacterial promoter&nbsp
   9818..10192   +  CDS            BleoR: antibiotic-binding protein; Sh ble from Streptoalloteichus hindustanus; confers resistance to bleomycin, phleomycin, and Zeocin™
  10202..10327   +  CDS            ble (fragment): BLE_KLEPN - Experimental evidence at protein level: Swiss-Prot protein existence level 1. Binding protein with a strong affinity to the bleomycin family of antibiotics. Binds to CL990; an antimitotic-antibiotic compound. From Klebsiella pneumoniae.
  10322..10443   +  polyA_signal   SV40 poly(A) signal: SV40 polyadenylation signal
  10514..10536   -  protein_bind   lac operator (fragment): The lac repressor binds to the lac operator to inhibit transcription in E. coli. This inhibition can be relieved by adding lactose or isopropyl-β-D-thiogalactopyranoside (IPTG). lac repressor encoded by lacI
  10540..10570   -  promoter       lac promoter: promoter for the E. coli lac operon
  10585..10606   -  protein_bind   CAP binding site: CAP binding activates transcription in the presence of cAMP. E. coli catabolite activator protein
  10619..10711   -  CDS            lacI (fragment): lac repressor; lacI; The lac repressor binds to the lac operator to inhibit transcription in E. coli. This inhibition can be relieved by adding lactose or isopropyl-β-D-thiogalactopyranoside (IPTG).
  10894..11482   -  rep_origin     ori: high-copy-number ColE1/pMB1/pBR322/pUC origin of replication
  11653..12513   -  CDS            AmpR: β-lactamase; bla; confers resistance to ampicillin, carbenicillin, and related antibiotics
  12514..12618   -  promoter       AmpR promoter: bla
