[The description below was written by a language model from this plasmid's Addgene catalogue record and pLannotate feature annotations shown in this document.]
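Description:
FUG+p97W (C2) is a lentiviral transfer plasmid built on the FUGW backbone for mammalian expression of an EGFP-tagged SAP97 beta isoform. It is maintained in E. coli through a high-copy ColE1/pUC-type origin and selected with ampicillin via the bla gene. The backbone also carries an f1 origin and an SV40/EM7-driven BleoR cassette lying outside the viral region. The viral genome is transcribed in packaging cells from a CMV enhancer/promoter fused to a truncated HIV-1 5' LTR, an arrangement typical of Tat-independent vector designs. This is followed by the Ψ packaging signal with a partial gag fragment, the Rev response element for nuclear export of the unspliced genomic RNA, and the cPPT/CTS element that aids nuclear import and transduction. A second truncated LTR, followed by a bGH polyadenylation signal, closes the vector genome. No functional viral genes are annotated, only fragments, so packaging functions must be supplied in trans.

The internal expression cassette uses the human ubiquitin C promoter to drive EGFP fused, through a short polylinker, to the N terminus of rat SAP97 beta. The annotation tool matched this coding region to Dlg1, the gene encoding this multidomain scaffolding protein, by homology to the mouse entry. The depositor's map labels the insert "p97 I3", flanked by EcoRI sites. A WPRE downstream of the fusion enhances transcript stability and expression. The construct is intended for producing lentivirus that delivers fluorescently labelled SAP97 beta. The associated publication concerns how the alternative N-terminal domains of PSD-95 and SAP97 regulate synaptic AMPA receptor function.
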