Addgene plasmid #74018: FUG+p97W (C2)
Purpose: lentiviral expression of EGFP-SAP97beta fusion
Depositing lab: Robert Malenka & Oliver Schluter & Weifeng Xu. Depositing organization: Stanford University. Publication: Alternative N-terminal domains of PSD-95 and SAP97 govern activity-dependent regulation of synaptic AMPA receptor function. Schluter OM, Xu W, Malenka RC. Neuron. 2006 Jul 6;51(1):99-111. 10.1016/j.neuron.2006.05.016 PubMed 16815335.
Backbone
  Vector backbone: FUGW
  Backbone manufacturer: David Baltimore (Addgene plasmid # 14883)
  Backbone size w/o insert (bp): 9941
  Vector type: Mammalian Expression, Lentiviral
Growth in bacteria
  Bacterial resistance: Ampicillin, 100 μg/mL
  Growth temperature: 37°C
  Growth strain: NEB Stable
  Copy number: High Copy
Gene/Insert
  Gene/Insert name: SAP97 beta isoform
  Species: R. norvegicus (rat)
  Promoter: hUbC
  Tag / fusion protein: EGFP (N terminal on insert)
  Cloning method: Unknown
  Sequencing primers: 5′ hUBCpro-F; 3′ WPRE-R
Terms and licenses: Academic/Nonprofit Terms; Industry Terms: Not Available to Industry
Depositor comments: Map: FUGW-SalI-XbaI-BamHI-(GFP+)-BspEI-BglII-XhoI-SacI-HinDIII-BstBI-EcoRI-(p97 I3)-EcoRI-EcoRV-HinDIII-ClaI-FUGW
How to cite: FUG+p97W (C2) was a gift from Robert Malenka & Oliver Schluter & Weifeng Xu (Addgene plasmid # 74018 ; http://n2t.net/addgene:74018 ; RRID:Addgene_74018)
