>Addgene plasmid #74018 | FUG+p97W (C2) | addgene partial sequence | sequence record 140858 | FUGW-Fwd 5'-ATTACAGGGACAGCAGAGATCC-3'
GGCCTCCGCGCCGGGTTTTGGCGCCTCCCGCGGGCGCCCCCCTCCTCACGGCGAGCGCTGCCACGTCAGA
CGAAGGGCGCAGCGAGCGTCCTGATCCTTCCGCCCGGACGCTCAGGACAGCGGCCCGCTGCTCATAAGAC
TCGGCCTTAGAACCCCAGTATCAGCAGAAGGACATTTTAGGACGGGACTTGGGTGACTCTAGGGCACTGG
TTTTCTTTCCAGAGAGCGGAACAGGCGAGGAAAAGTAGTCCCTTCTCGGCGATTCTGCGGAGGGATCTCC
GTGGGGCGGTGAACGCCGATGATTATATAAGGACGCGCCGGGTGTGGCACAGCTAGTTCCGTCGCAGCCG
GGATTTGGGTCGCGGTTCTTGTTTGTGGATCGCTGTGATCGTCACTTGGTGAGTAGCGGGCTGCTGGGCT
GGCCGGGGCTTTCGTGGCCGCCGGGCCGCTCGGTGGGACGGAAGCGTGTGGAGAGACCGCCAAGGGCTGT
AGTCTGGGTCCGCGAGCAAGGTTGCCCTGAACTGGGGGTTGGGGGGAGCGCAGCAAAATGGCGGCTGTTC
CCGAGTCTTGAATGGAAGACGCTTGTGAGGCGGGCTGTGAGGTCGTTGAAACAAGGTGGGGGGCATGGTG
GGCGGCAAGAACCCAAGGTCTTGAGGCCTTCGCTAATGCGGGAAAGCTCTTATTCGGGTGAGATGGGCTG
GGGCACCATCTGGGGACCCTGACGTGAAGTTTGTCACTGACTGGAGAACTCGGTTTGTCGTCTGTTGCGG
