>Addgene plasmid #74018 | FUG+p97W (C2) | addgene partial sequence | sequence record 140941 | WPRE-R 5'-CATAGCGTAAAAGGAGCAACA-3'
TTTTGTAATCCAGAGGTTGATTATCGATAAGCTTGATATCGAATTCTCATAATTTTTCTTTTGCTGGGAC
CCAGATGTAAGGACCAGACTGCTCTTCTATGATCTGCTTCACTTGATTGTAAATGTCCTCCAGCGTGTCT
CCCTGGACAATAGCTGTGAAATGCTCAGTGAACTCCTGCTCCAGTCTCACTGCTCTCTCAAACGTTTTTC
TGGCCTGTTCGTCTGTTAGGCGTTTATTCATTTCCATGATATTTTCCATGGATTTGGGTTTAATAAAAAT
AGATATTGGATAGAGCTGTGCAATCTGCAACCTCTTGATGGCATTTCCAGACACATCAAGGATACAATGC
TTGCCCTTCTCTGCTACTGCTCGCACAGATTGGACACTCGTTCCGTATAGATGGTTGTTATACTGGCCAG
CTTCAATGAATTTATGCTCCTGGATATCTTTCTCCATCTGTTCTCTTGAAGTCACAAAATGGTAATCTCG
TCCATCCACCTCATAGTCACGCTTTGGTCTAGTTGTATGAGGGACACAGGATCCAAATTTGTCAGGAAAT
TCTGAGATTAAGTCATCATTTACTCTGTCTTTCATAGGTCCTAATATGATGACTGGTCGGGTATAATTAA
CTTCTTGCTGATTCACCGGCTCATACGATAAAACATATTCTTCTTGACCACGGTAACTACTTTCGCTATC
GCTGGCATTAGAAGTTACGTGCTGGTCAGCATCACTTGTTTCCTGCTCACTCTGGTCCTTGTTCTTGTAG
AAGGGAAATTTTCGGGAAAAGAGGTTCTTTTTACGCTTGTCATTGAATGACCCTTTATCTCCTCTTGTTT
