>Addgene plasmid #74018 | FUG+p97W (C2) | addgene partial sequence | sequence record 141042 | hUBCpro-F 5'-TGAAGCTCCGGTTTTGAACT-3'
AATGTAATCATTTGGGTCAATATGTAATTTTCAGTGTTAGACTAGTAAATTGTCCGCTAAATTCTGGCCG
TTTTTGGCTTTTTTGTTAGACGAAGCTTGGGCTGCAGGTCGACTCTAGAGGATCCACCGGTCCACCATGG
TGAGCAAGGGCGAGGAGCTGTTCACCGGGGTGGTGCCCATCCTGGTCGAGCTGGACGGCGACGTAAACGG
CCACAAGTTCAGCGTGTCCGGCGAGGGCGAGGGCGATGCCACCTACGGCAAGCTGACCCTGAAGTTCATC
TGCACCACCGGCAAGCTGCCCGTGCCCTGGCCCACCCTCGTGACCACCCTGACCTACGGCGTGCAGTGCT
TCAGCCGCTACCCCGACCACATGAAGCAGCACGACTTCTTCAAGTCCGCCATGCCCGAAGGCTACGTCCA
GGAGCGCACCATCTTCTTCAAGGACGACGGCAACTACAAGACCCGCGCCGAGGTGAAGTTCGAGGGCGAC
ACCCTGGTGAACCGCATCGAGCTGAAGGGCATCGACTTCAAGGAGGACGGCAACATCCTGGGGCACAAGC
TGGAGTACAACTACAACAGCCACAACGTCTATATCATGG
